Addgene plasmid #118754: pET-15b-TEV-C9R
Purpose: TEV-C9R protease expression vector with enhanced expression, solubility and yield without affecting TEV's protease activity
Depositing lab: Yutaka Kuroda. Depositing organization: Tokyo University of Agriculture and Technology. Publication: A SEP tag enhances the expression, solubility and yield of recombinant TEV protease without altering its activity. Nautiyal K, Kuroda Y. N Biotechnol. 2018 May 25;42:77-84. doi: 10.1016/j.nbt.2018.02.006. Epub 2018 Feb 12. PubMed 29448030.
Backbone
  Vector backbone: pET-15b
  Backbone size w/o insert (bp): 5691
  Total vector size (bp): 6512
  Modifications to backbone: No modification
  Vector type: Bacterial Expression
Growth in bacteria
  Bacterial resistance: Ampicillin, 100 μg/mL
  Growth temperature: 37°C
  Growth strain: DH5alpha
  Copy number: High Copy
Gene/Insert
  Gene/Insert name: Tobacco Etch Virus protease (alt name: TEV-C9R)
  Species: Synthetic
  Insert size (bp): 768
  Entrez Gene: NEWENTRY
  Promoter: T7
  Tag / fusion protein: C9R (C terminal on insert); His tag (N terminal on insert)
  Cloning method: Restriction Enzyme; 5′ cloning site Nde1 (not destroyed); 3′ cloning site BamH1 (not destroyed)
  Sequencing primers: 5′ taatacgactcactatagg; 3′ ccgctgagcaataactagc
Terms and licenses: Academic/Nonprofit Terms; Industry Terms: Not Available to Industry
Depositor comments: Japanese patent pending (2017-247019) Laboratory URL: http://www.tuat.ac.jp/~ykuroda/y_index_e.html A frameshift in the lacI sequence was detected by Addgene NGS, but it probably does not affect the expression level as the same plasmid was used for expression check in the paper.
How to cite: pET-15b-TEV-C9R was a gift from Yutaka Kuroda (Addgene plasmid # 118754 ; http://n2t.net/addgene:118754 ; RRID:Addgene_118754)
