[The description below was written by a language model from this plasmid's Addgene catalogue record and pLannotate feature annotations shown in this document.]
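Description:
pET-15b-TEV-C9R is a bacterial expression plasmid built on the unmodified pET-15b backbone for producing a solubility-enhanced form of tobacco etch virus (TEV) protease in E. coli. It is maintained through a pBR322-type ColE1 origin accompanied by the bom region and the rop gene, and is selected with ampicillin via the β-lactamase gene. The catalogue lists it as high copy, although rop normally moderates copy number. Several annotated fragments of the tetracycline resistance gene and its promoter are non-functional pBR322 remnants of the backbone.

The synthetic TEV protease coding sequence, cloned between the NdeI and BamHI sites, sits downstream of a T7 promoter with an adjacent lac operator and the T7 gene 10 ribosome binding site, and is followed by the T7 terminator. Expression therefore depends on a host supplying T7 RNA polymerase and is normally held in check by the plasmid-encoded lac repressor until IPTG is added. The protein carries an N-terminal His tag followed by a thrombin cleavage site, allowing affinity purification. At its C terminus it carries the C9R tag, described in the associated publication title as a SEP tag. This tag is not separately annotated in the feature tables. The short "SET1" and "capTEV" fragment hits probably reflect backbone sequence and the His tag region rather than intended elements.

According to the record, the C9R tag raises expression, solubility and yield without altering proteolytic activity, making the plasmid a source of TEV protease for removing fusion tags. Repository sequencing detected a frameshift in lacI, which the depositor believes does not affect expression level. The two sequence records (6,455 and 6,459 nt) are also slightly shorter than the listed total size of 6,512 bp.
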