Features (pLannotate 1.2.2; 21 found; start..end, strand, type, name):
    104..208     +  promoter       AmpR promoter: bla
    209..1069    +  CDS            AmpR: β-lactamase; bla; confers resistance to ampicillin, carbenicillin, and related antibiotics
   1240..1828    +  rep_origin     ori: high-copy-number ColE1/pMB1/pBR322/pUC origin of replication
   2014..2156    -  misc_feature   bom: basis of mobility region from pBR322
   2258..2449    -  CDS            rop: Rop protein, which maintains plasmids at low copy number; rop
   2466..2846    +  CDS            YPB1_ECOLX: Protein predicted: Swiss-Prot protein existence level 4. From Escherichia coli.
   3088..3712    -  CDS            TcR (fragment): tetracycline efflux protein; tet; confers resistance to tetracycline
   3727..3748    -  protein_bind   CAP binding site: CAP binding activates transcription in the presence of cAMP. E. coli catabolite activator protein
   3761..4843    -  CDS            lacI: lac repressor; lacI; The lac repressor binds to the lac operator to inhibit transcription in E. coli. This inhibition can be relieved by adding lactose or isopropyl-β-D-thiogalactopyranoside (IPTG).
   4844..4921    -  promoter       lacI promoter: lacI
   4929..5208    -  CDS            TcR (fragment): tetracycline efflux protein; tet; confers resistance to tetracycline
   5230..5248    +  promoter       T7 promoter: promoter for bacteriophage T7 RNA polymerase
   5249..5273    +  protein_bind   lac operator: The lac repressor binds to the lac operator to inhibit transcription in E. coli. This inhibition can be relieved by adding lactose or isopropyl-β-D-thiogalactopyranoside (IPTG). lac repressor encoded by lacI
   5288..5310    +  RBS            RBS: efficient ribosome binding site from bacteriophage T7 gene 10 (Olins and Rangwala, 1989)
   5329..5345    +  CDS            capTEV™ (fragment): composite tag for in vivo biotinylation, TEV protease cleavage, and 6xHis tagging
   5356..5373    +  CDS            thrombin site: thrombin recognition and cleavage site
   5380..6087    +  CDS            POLG_TEV (fragment): Experimental evidence at protein level: Swiss-Prot protein existence level 1. [Nuclear inclusion protein A]: has RNA-binding and proteolytic activities. From Tobacco etch virus (TEV).
   6143..6192    +  CDS            SET1 (fragment): solubility-enhancement tag derived from T7 phage gene 10B
   6200..6247    +  terminator     T7 terminator: transcription terminator for bacteriophage T7 RNA polymerase
   6270..6374    -  CDS            TcR (fragment): tetracycline efflux protein; tet; confers resistance to tetracycline
   6422..6450    -  promoter       tet promoter: E. coli promoter for tetracycline efflux protein gene
>Addgene plasmid #118754 | pET-15b-TEV-C9R | depositor full sequence | sequence record 224427 | PET-15B plasmid sequence in addition to TEV C9R sequence
TTCTTGAAGACGAAAGGGCCTCGTGATACGCCTATTTTTATAGGTTAATGTCATGATAATAATGGTTTCT
TAGACGTCAGGTGGCACTTTTCGGGGAAATGTGCGCGGAACCCCTATTTGTTTATTTTTCTAAATACATT
CAAATATGTATCCGCTCATGAGACAATAACCCTGATAAATGCTTCAATAATATTGAAAAAGGAAGAGTAT
GAGTATTCAACATTTCCGTGTCGCCCTTATTCCCTTTTTTGCGGCATTTTGCCTTCCTGTTTTTGCTCAC
CCAGAAACGCTGGTGAAAGTAAAAGATGCTGAAGATCAGTTGGGTGCACGAGTGGGTTACATCGAACTGG
ATCTCAACAGCGGTAAGATCCTTGAGAGTTTTCGCCCCGAAGAACGTTTTCCAATGATGAGCACTTTTAA
AGTTCTGCTATGTGGCGCGGTATTATCCCGTGTTGACGCCGGGCAAGAGCAACTCGGTCGCCGCATACAC
TATTCTCAGAATGACTTGGTTGAGTACTCACCAGTCACAGAAAAGCATCTTACGGATGGCATGACAGTAA
GAGAATTATGCAGTGCTGCCATAACCATGAGTGATAACACTGCGGCCAACTTACTTCTGACAACGATCGG
AGGACCGAAGGAGCTAACCGCTTTTTTGCACAACATGGGGGATCATGTAACTCGCCTTGATCGTTGGGAA
CCGGAGCTGAATGAAGCCATACCAAACGACGAGCGTGACACCACGATGCCTGCAGCAATGGCAACAACGT
TGCGCAAACTATTAACTGGCGAACTACTTACTCTAGCTTCCCGGCAACAATTAATAGACTGGATGGAGGC
GGATAAAGTTGCAGGACCACTTCTGCGCTCGGCCCTTCCGGCTGGCTGGTTTATTGCTGATAAATCTGGA
GCCGGTGAGCGTGGGTCTCGCGGTATCATTGCAGCACTGGGGCCAGATGGTAAGCCCTCCCGTATCGTAG
TTATCTACACGACGGGGAGTCAGGCAACTATGGATGAACGAAATAGACAGATCGCTGAGATAGGTGCCTC
ACTGATTAAGCATTGGTAACTGTCAGACCAAGTTTACTCATATATACTTTAGATTGATTTAAAACTTCAT
TTTTAATTTAAAAGGATCTAGGTGAAGATCCTTTTTGATAATCTCATGACCAAAATCCCTTAACGTGAGT
TTTCGTTCCACTGAGCGTCAGACCCCGTAGAAAAGATCAAAGGATCTTCTTGAGATCCTTTTTTTCTGCG
CGTAATCTGCTGCTTGCAAACAAAAAAACCACCGCTACCAGCGGTGGTTTGTTTGCCGGATCAAGAGCTA
CCAACTCTTTTTCCGAAGGTAACTGGCTTCAGCAGAGCGCAGATACCAAATACTGTCCTTCTAGTGTAGC
CGTAGTTAGGCCACCACTTCAAGAACTCTGTAGCACCGCCTACATACCTCGCTCTGCTAATCCTGTTACC
AGTGGCTGCTGCCAGTGGCGATAAGTCGTGTCTTACCGGGTTGGACTCAAGACGATAGTTACCGGATAAG
GCGCAGCGGTCGGGCTGAACGGGGGGTTCGTGCACACAGCCCAGCTTGGAGCGAACGACCTACACCGAAC
TGAGATACCTACAGCGTGAGCTATGAGAAAGCGCCACGCTTCCCGAAGGGAGAAAGGCGGACAGGTATCC
GGTAAGCGGCAGGGTCGGAACAGGAGAGCGCACGAGGGAGCTTCCAGGGGGAAACGCCTGGTATCTTTAT
AGTCCTGTCGGGTTTCGCCACCTCTGACTTGAGCGTCGATTTTTGTGATGCTCGTCAGGGGGGCGGAGCC
TATGGAAAAACGCCAGCAACGCGGCCTTTTTACGGTTCCTGGCCTTTTGCTGGCCTTTTGCTCACATGTT
CTTTCCTGCGTTATCCCCTGATTCTGTGGATAACCGTATTACCGCCTTTGAGTGAGCTGATACCGCTCGC
CGCAGCCGAACGACCGAGCGCAGCGAGTCAGTGAGCGAGGAAGCGGAAGAGCGCCTGATGCGGTATTTTC
TCCTTACGCATCTGTGCGGTATTTCACACCGCATATATGGTGCACTCTCAGTACAATCTGCTCTGATGCC
GCATAGTTAAGCCAGTATACACTCCGCTATCGCTACGTGACTGGGTCATGGCTGCGCCCCGACACCCGCC
AACACCCGCTGACGCGCCCTGACGGGCTTGTCTGCTCCCGGCATCCGCTTACAGACAAGCTGTGACCGTC
TCCGGGAGCTGCATGTGTCAGAGGTTTTCACCGTCATCACCGAAACGCGCGAGGCAGCTGCGGTAAAGCT
CATCAGCGTGGTCGTGAAGCGATTCACAGATGTCTGCCTGTTCATCCGCGTCCAGCTCGTTGAGTTTCTC
CAGAAGCGTTAATGTCTGGCTTCTGATAAAGCGGGCCATGTTAAGGGCGGTTTTTTCCTGTTTGGTCACT
GATGCCTCCGTGTAAGGGGGATTTCTGTTCATGGGGGTAATGATACCGATGAAACGAGAGAGGATGCTCA
CGATACGGGTTACTGATGATGAACATGCCCGGTTACTGGAACGTTGTGAGGGTAAACAACTGGCGGTATG
GATGCGGCGGGACCAGAGAAAAATCACTCAGGGTCAATGCCAGCGCTTCGTTAATACAGATGTAGGTGTT
CCACAGGGTAGCCAGCAGCATCCTGCGATGCAGATCCGGAACATAATGGTGCAGGGCGCTGACTTCCGCG
TTTCCAGACTTTACGAAACACGGAAACCGAAGACCATTCATGTTGTTGCTCAGGTCGCAGACGTTTTGCA
GCAGCAGTCGCTTCACGTTCGCTCGCGTATCGGTGATTCATTCTGCTAACCAGTAAGGCAACCCCGCCAG
CCTAGCCGGGTCCTCAACGACAGGAGCACGATCATGCGCACCCGTGGCCAGGACCCAACGCTGCCCGAGA
TGCGCCGCGTGCGGCTGCTGGAGATGGCGGACGCGATGGATATGTTCTGCCAAGGGTTGGTTTGCGCATT
CACAGTTCTCCGCAAGAATTGATTGGCTCCAATTCTTGGAGTGGTGAATCCGTTAGCGAGGTGCCGCCGG
CTTCCATTCAGGTCGAGGTGGCCCGGCTCCATGCACCGCGACGCAACGCGGGGAGGCAGACAAGGTATAG
GGCGGCGCCTACAATCCATGCCAACCCGTTCCATGTGCTCGCCGAGGCGGCATAAATCGCCGTGACGATC
AGCGGTCCAGTGATCGAAGTTAGGCTGGTAAGAGCCGCGAGCGATCCTTGAAGCTGTCCCTGATGGTCGT
CATCTACCTGCCTGGACAGCATGGCCTGCAACGCGGGCATCCCGATGCCGCCGGAAGCGAGAAGAATCAT
AATGGGGAAGGCCATCCAGCCTCGCGTCGCGAACGCCAGCAAGACGTAGCCCAGCGCGTCGGCCGCCATG
CCGGCGATAATGGCCTGCTTCTCGCCGAAACGTTTGGTGGCGGGACCAGTGACGAAGGCTTGAGCGAGGG
CGTGCAAGATTCCGAATACCGCAAGCGACAGGCCGATCATCGTCGCGCTCCAGCGAAAGCGGTCCTCGCC
GAAAATGACCCAGAGCGCTGCCGGCACCTGTCCTACGAGTTGCATGATAAAGAAGACAGTCATAAGTGCG
GCGACGATAGTCATGCCCCGCGCCCACCGGAAGGAGCTGACTGGGTTGAAGGCTCTCAAGGGCATCGGTC
GAGATCCCGGTGCCTAATGAGTGAGCTAACTTACATTAATTGCGTTGCGCTCACTGCCCGCTTTCCAGTC
GGGAAACCTGTCGTGCCAGCTGCATTAATGAATCGGCCAACGCGCGGGGAGAGGCGGTTTGCGTATTGGG
CGCCAGGGTGGTTTTTCTTTTCACCAGTGAGACGGGCAACAGCTGATTGCCCTTCACCGCCTGGCCCTGA
GAGAGTTGCAGCAAGCGGTCCACGCTGGTTTGCCCCAGCAGGCGAAAATCCTGTTTGATGGTGGTTAACG
GCGGGATATAACATGAGCTGTCTTCGGTATCGTCGTATCCCACTACCGAGATATCCGCACCAACGCGCAG
CCCGGACTCGGTAATGGCGCGCATTGCGCCCAGCGCCATCTGATCGTTGGCAACCAGCATCGCAGTGGGA
ACGATGCCCTCATTCAGCATTTGCATGGTTTGTTGAAAACCGGACATGGCACTCCAGTCGCCTTCCCGTT
CCGCTATCGGCTGAATTTGATTGCGAGTGAGATATTTATGCCAGCCAGCCAGACGCAGACGCGCCGAGAC
AGAACTTAATGGGCCCGCTAACAGCGCGATTTGCTGGTGACCCAATGCGACCAGATGCTCCACGCCCAGT
CGCGTACCGTCTTCATGGGAGAAAATAATACTGTTGATGGGTGTCTGGTCAGAGACATCAAGAAATAACG
CCGGAACATTAGTGCAGGCAGCTTCCACAGCAATGGCATCCTGGTCATCCAGCGGATAGTTAATGATCAG
CCCACTGACGCGTTGCGCGAGAAGATTGTGCACCGCCGCTTTACAGGCTTCGACGCCGCTTCGTTCTACC
ATCGACACCACCACGCTGGCACCCAGTTGATCGGCGCGAGATTTAATCGCCGCGACAATTTGCGACGGCG
CGTGCAGGGCCAGACTGGAGGTGGCAACGCCAATCAGCAACGACTGTTTGCCCGCCAGTTGTTGTGCCAC
GCGGTTGGGAATGTAATTCAGCTCCGCCATCGCCGCTTCCACTTTTTCCCGCGTTTTCGCAGAAACGTGG
CTGGCCTGGTTCACCACGCGGGAAACGGTCTGATAAGAGACACCGGCATACTCTGCGACATCGTATAACG
TTACTGGTTTCACATTCACCACCCTGAATTGACTCTCTTCCGGGCGCTATCATGCCATACCGCGAAAGGT
TTTGCGCCATTCGATGGTGTCCGGGATCTCGACGCTCTCCCTTATGCGACTCCTGCATTAGGAAGCAGCC
CAGTAGTAGGTTGAGGCCGTTGAGCACCGCCGCCGCAAGGAATGGTGCATGCAAGGAGATGGCGCCCAAC
AGTCCCCCGGCCACGGGGCCTGCCACCATACCCACGCCGAAACAAGCGCTCATGAGCCCGAAGTGGCGAG
CCCGATCTTCCCCATCGGTGATGTCGGCGATATAGGCGCCAGCAACCGCACCTGTGGCGCCGGTGATGCC
GGCCACGATGCGTCCGGCGTAGAGGATCGAGATCTCGATCCCGCGAAATTAATACGACTCACTATAGGGG
AATTGTGAGCGGATAACAATTCCCCTCTAGAAATAATTTTGTTTAACTTTAAGAAGGAGATATACCATGG
GCAGCAGCCATCATCATCATCATCACAGCAGCGGCCTGGTGCCGCGCGGCAGCCATATGGGTGAAAGCCT
GTTTAAAGGTCCGCGTGATTATAACCCGATTAGCAGCACCATTTGTCATCTGACCAATGAAAGTGATGGT
CATACCACCAGTCTGTATGGTATTGGTTTTGGTCCGTTTATCATCACCAACAAACACCTGTTTCGTCGTA
ATAATGGCACCCTGCTGGTTCAGAGCCTGCATGGTGTTTTTAAAGTGAAAAATACCACCACCCTGCAGCA
GCATCTGATTGATGGTCGTGATATGATTATTATCCGCATGCCGAAAGATTTTCCGCCTTTTCCGCAGAAA
CTGAAATTTCGTGAACCGCAGCGTGAAGAACGTATTTGTCTGGTTACCACCAATTTTCAGACCAAAAGCA
TGAGCAGCATGGTTAGCGATACCAGCTGTACCTTTCCGAGCAGTGATGGCATTTTTTGGAAACATTGGAT
TCAGACCAAAGATGGTCAGTGTGGTAGTCCGCTGGTTAGCACCCGTGATGGTTTTATTGTTGGTATTCAT
AGCGCCAGCAATTTCACCAACACCAACAACTATTTTACCAGCGTGCCGAAAAACTTTATGGAACTGCTGA
CCAATCAAGAGGCACAGCAGTGGGTTAGCGGTTGGCGTCTGAATGCAGATAGCGTTCTGTGGGGTGGTCA
TAAAGTGTTTATGGTTAAACCGGAAGAACCGTTTCAGCCGGTTAAAGAAGCAACCCAGCTGATGAATGGC
GCCGGCGGCCGTCGCCGCGGTCGTCGTCGCGGTCGTCGCCGCTAAGGATCCGGCTGCTAACAAAGCCCGA
AAGGAAGCTGAGTTGGCTGCTGCCACCGCTGAGCAATAACTAGCATAACCCCTTGGGGCCTCTAAACGGG
TCTTGAGGGGTTTTTTGCTGAAAGGAGGAACTATATCCGGATATCCCGCAAGAGGCCCGGCAGTACCGGC
ATAACCAAGCCTATGCCTACAGCATCCAGGGTGACGGTGCCGAGGATGACGATGAGCGCATTGTTAGATT
TCATACACGGTGCCTGACTGCGTTAGCAATTTAACTGTGATAAACTACCGCATTAAAGCTTATCGATGAT
AAGCTGTCAAACATGAGAA
