Features (pLannotate 1.2.2; 21 found; start..end, strand, type, name):
    104..208     +  promoter       AmpR promoter: bla
    209..1069    +  CDS            AmpR: β-lactamase; bla; confers resistance to ampicillin, carbenicillin, and related antibiotics
   1240..1828    +  rep_origin     ori: high-copy-number ColE1/pMB1/pBR322/pUC origin of replication
   2014..2153    -  misc_feature   bom: basis of mobility region from pBR322
   2255..2446    -  CDS            rop: Rop protein, which maintains plasmids at low copy number; rop
   2463..2843    +  CDS            YPB1_ECOLX: Protein predicted: Swiss-Prot protein existence level 4. From Escherichia coli.
   3085..3709    -  CDS            TcR (fragment): tetracycline efflux protein; tet; confers resistance to tetracycline
   3724..3745    -  protein_bind   CAP binding site: CAP binding activates transcription in the presence of cAMP. E. coli catabolite activator protein
   3758..4839    -  CDS            lacI: lac repressor; lacI; The lac repressor binds to the lac operator to inhibit transcription in E. coli. This inhibition can be relieved by adding lactose or isopropyl-β-D-thiogalactopyranoside (IPTG).
   4840..4917    -  promoter       lacI promoter: lacI
   4925..5204    -  CDS            TcR (fragment): tetracycline efflux protein; tet; confers resistance to tetracycline
   5226..5244    +  promoter       T7 promoter: promoter for bacteriophage T7 RNA polymerase
   5245..5269    +  protein_bind   lac operator: The lac repressor binds to the lac operator to inhibit transcription in E. coli. This inhibition can be relieved by adding lactose or isopropyl-β-D-thiogalactopyranoside (IPTG). lac repressor encoded by lacI
   5284..5306    +  RBS            RBS: efficient ribosome binding site from bacteriophage T7 gene 10 (Olins and Rangwala, 1989)
   5325..5341    +  CDS            capTEV™ (fragment): composite tag for in vivo biotinylation, TEV protease cleavage, and 6xHis tagging
   5352..5369    +  CDS            thrombin site: thrombin recognition and cleavage site
   5376..6083    +  CDS            POLG_TEV (fragment): Experimental evidence at protein level: Swiss-Prot protein existence level 1. [Nuclear inclusion protein A]: has RNA-binding and proteolytic activities. From Tobacco etch virus (TEV).
   6139..6188    +  CDS            SET1 (fragment): solubility-enhancement tag derived from T7 phage gene 10B
   6196..6243    +  terminator     T7 terminator: transcription terminator for bacteriophage T7 RNA polymerase
   6266..6370    -  CDS            TcR (fragment): tetracycline efflux protein; tet; confers resistance to tetracycline
   6418..6446    -  promoter       tet promoter: E. coli promoter for tetracycline efflux protein gene
>Addgene plasmid #118754 | pET-15b-TEV-C9R | addgene full sequence | sequence record 231300 | Addgene NGS Result
TTCTTGAAGACGAAAGGGCCTCGTGATACGCCTATTTTTATAGGTTAATGTCATGATAATAATGGTTTCT
TAGACGTCAGGTGGCACTTTTCGGGGAAATGTGCGCGGAACCCCTATTTGTTTATTTTTCTAAATACATT
CAAATATGTATCCGCTCATGAGACAATAACCCTGATAAATGCTTCAATAATATTGAAAAAGGAAGAGTAT
GAGTATTCAACATTTCCGTGTCGCCCTTATTCCCTTTTTTGCGGCATTTTGCCTTCCTGTTTTTGCTCAC
CCAGAAACGCTGGTGAAAGTAAAAGATGCTGAAGATCAGTTGGGTGCACGAGTGGGTTACATCGAACTGG
ATCTCAACAGCGGTAAGATCCTTGAGAGTTTTCGCCCCGAAGAACGTTTTCCAATGATGAGCACTTTTAA
AGTTCTGCTATGTGGCGCGGTATTATCCCGTGTTGACGCCGGGCAAGAGCAACTCGGTCGCCGCATACAC
TATTCTCAGAATGACTTGGTTGAGTACTCACCAGTCACAGAAAAGCATCTTACGGATGGCATGACAGTAA
GAGAATTATGCAGTGCTGCCATAACCATGAGTGATAACACTGCGGCCAACTTACTTCTGACAACGATCGG
AGGACCGAAGGAGCTAACCGCTTTTTTGCACAACATGGGGGATCATGTAACTCGCCTTGATCGTTGGGAA
CCGGAGCTGAATGAAGCCATACCAAACGACGAGCGTGACACCACGATGCCTGCAGCAATGGCAACAACGT
TGCGCAAACTATTAACTGGCGAACTACTTACTCTAGCTTCCCGGCAACAATTAATAGACTGGATGGAGGC
GGATAAAGTTGCAGGACCACTTCTGCGCTCGGCCCTTCCGGCTGGCTGGTTTATTGCTGATAAATCTGGA
GCCGGTGAGCGTGGGTCTCGCGGTATCATTGCAGCACTGGGGCCAGATGGTAAGCCCTCCCGTATCGTAG
TTATCTACACGACGGGGAGTCAGGCAACTATGGATGAACGAAATAGACAGATCGCTGAGATAGGTGCCTC
ACTGATTAAGCATTGGTAACTGTCAGACCAAGTTTACTCATATATACTTTAGATTGATTTAAAACTTCAT
TTTTAATTTAAAAGGATCTAGGTGAAGATCCTTTTTGATAATCTCATGACCAAAATCCCTTAACGTGAGT
TTTCGTTCCACTGAGCGTCAGACCCCGTAGAAAAGATCAAAGGATCTTCTTGAGATCCTTTTTTTCTGCG
CGTAATCTGCTGCTTGCAAACAAAAAAACCACCGCTACCAGCGGTGGTTTGTTTGCCGGATCAAGAGCTA
CCAACTCTTTTTCCGAAGGTAACTGGCTTCAGCAGAGCGCAGATACCAAATACTGTCCTTCTAGTGTAGC
CGTAGTTAGGCCACCACTTCAAGAACTCTGTAGCACCGCCTACATACCTCGCTCTGCTAATCCTGTTACC
AGTGGCTGCTGCCAGTGGCGATAAGTCGTGTCTTACCGGGTTGGACTCAAGACGATAGTTACCGGATAAG
GCGCAGCGGTCGGGCTGAACGGGGGGTTCGTGCACACAGCCCAGCTTGGAGCGAACGACCTACACCGAAC
TGAGATACCTACAGCGTGAGCTATGAGAAAGCGCCACGCTTCCCGAAGGGAGAAAGGCGGACAGGTATCC
GGTAAGCGGCAGGGTCGGAACAGGAGAGCGCACGAGGGAGCTTCCAGGGGGAAACGCCTGGTATCTTTAT
AGTCCTGTCGGGTTTCGCCACCTCTGACTTGAGCGTCGATTTTTGTGATGCTCGTCAGGGGGGCGGAGCC
TATGGAAAAACGCCAGCAACGCGGCCTTTTTACGGTTCCTGGCCTTTTGCTGGCCTTTTGCTCACATGTT
CTTTCCTGCGTTATCCCCTGATTCTGTGGATAACCGTATTACCGCCTTTGAGTGAGCTGATACCGCTCGC
CGCAGCCGAACGACCGAGCGCAGCGAGTCAGTGAGCGAGGAAGCGGAAGAGCGCCTGATGCGGTATTTTC
TCCTTACGCATCTGTGCGGTATTTCACACCGCAATGGTGCACTCTCAGTACAATCTGCTCTGATGCCGCA
TAGTTAAGCCAGTATACACTCCGCTATCGCTACGTGACTGGGTCATGGCTGCGCCCCGACACCCGCCAAC
ACCCGCTGACGCGCCCTGACGGGCTTGTCTGCTCCCGGCATCCGCTTACAGACAAGCTGTGACCGTCTCC
GGGAGCTGCATGTGTCAGAGGTTTTCACCGTCATCACCGAAACGCGCGAGGCAGCTGCGGTAAAGCTCAT
CAGCGTGGTCGTGAAGCGATTCACAGATGTCTGCCTGTTCATCCGCGTCCAGCTCGTTGAGTTTCTCCAG
AAGCGTTAATGTCTGGCTTCTGATAAAGCGGGCCATGTTAAGGGCGGTTTTTTCCTGTTTGGTCACTGAT
GCCTCCGTGTAAGGGGGATTTCTGTTCATGGGGGTAATGATACCGATGAAACGAGAGAGGATGCTCACGA
TACGGGTTACTGATGATGAACATGCCCGGTTACTGGAACGTTGTGAGGGTAAACAACTGGCGGTATGGAT
GCGGCGGGACCAGAGAAAAATCACTCAGGGTCAATGCCAGCGCTTCGTTAATACAGATGTAGGTGTTCCA
CAGGGTAGCCAGCAGCATCCTGCGATGCAGATCCGGAACATAATGGTGCAGGGCGCTGACTTCCGCGTTT
CCAGACTTTACGAAACACGGAAACCGAAGACCATTCATGTTGTTGCTCAGGTCGCAGACGTTTTGCAGCA
GCAGTCGCTTCACGTTCGCTCGCGTATCGGTGATTCATTCTGCTAACCAGTAAGGCAACCCCGCCAGCCT
AGCCGGGTCCTCAACGACAGGAGCACGATCATGCGCACCCGTGGCCAGGACCCAACGCTGCCCGAGATGC
GCCGCGTGCGGCTGCTGGAGATGGCGGACGCGATGGATATGTTCTGCCAAGGGTTGGTTTGCGCATTCAC
AGTTCTCCGCAAGAATTGATTGGCTCCAATTCTTGGAGTGGTGAATCCGTTAGCGAGGTGCCGCCGGCTT
CCATTCAGGTCGAGGTGGCCCGGCTCCATGCACCGCGACGCAACGCGGGGAGGCAGACAAGGTATAGGGC
GGCGCCTACAATCCATGCCAACCCGTTCCATGTGCTCGCCGAGGCGGCATAAATCGCCGTGACGATCAGC
GGTCCAATGATCGAAGTTAGGCTGGTAAGAGCCGCGAGCGATCCTTGAAGCTGTCCCTGATGGTCGTCAT
CTACCTGCCTGGACAGCATGGCCTGCAACGCGGGCATCCCGATGCCGCCGGAAGCGAGAAGAATCATAAT
GGGGAAGGCCATCCAGCCTCGCGTCGCGAACGCCAGCAAGACGTAGCCCAGCGCGTCGGCCGCCATGCCG
GCGATAATGGCCTGCTTCTCGCCGAAACGTTTGGTGGCGGGACCAGTGACGAAGGCTTGAGCGAGGGCGT
GCAAGATTCCGAATACCGCAAGCGACAGGCCGATCATCGTCGCGCTCCAGCGAAAGCGGTCCTCGCCGAA
AATGACCCAGAGCGCTGCCGGCACCTGTCCTACGAGTTGCATGATAAAGAAGACAGTCATAAGTGCGGCG
ACGATAGTCATGCCCCGCGCCCACCGGAAGGAGCTGACTGGGTTGAAGGCTCTCAAGGGCATCGGTCGAG
ATCCCGGTGCCTAATGAGTGAGCTAACTTACATTAATTGCGTTGCGCTCACTGCCCGCTTTCCAGTCGGG
AAACTGTCGTGCCAGCTGCATTAATGAATCGGCCAACGCGCGGGGAGAGGCGGTTTGCGTATTGGGCGCC
AGGGTGGTTTTTCTTTTCACCAGTGAGACGGGCAACAGCTGATTGCCCTTCACCGCCTGGCCCTGAGAGA
GTTGCAGCAAGCGGTCCACGCTGGTTTGCCCCAGCAGGCGAAAATCCTGTTTGATGGTGGTTAACGGCGG
GATATAACATGAGCTGTCTTCGGTATCGTCGTATCCCACTACCGAGATATCCGCACCAACGCGCAGCCCG
GACTCGGTAATGGCGCGCATTGCGCCCAGCGCCATCTGATCGTTGGCAACCAGCATCGCAGTGGGAACGA
TGCCCTCATTCAGCATTTGCATGGTTTGTTGAAAACCGGACATGGCACTCCAGTCGCCTTCCCGTTCCGC
TATCGGCTGAATTTGATTGCGAGTGAGATATTTATGCCAGCCAGCCAGACGCAGACGCGCCGAGACAGAA
CTTAATGGGCCCGCTAACAGCGCGATTTGCTGGTGACCCAATGCGACCAGATGCTCCACGCCCAGTCGCG
TACCGTCTTCATGGGAGAAAATAATACTGTTGATGGGTGTCTGGTCAGAGACATCAAGAAATAACGCCGG
AACATTAGTGCAGGCAGCTTCCACAGCAATGGCATCCTGGTCATCCAGCGGATAGTTAATGATCAGCCCA
CTGACGCGTTGCGCGAGAAGATTGTGCACCGCCGCTTTACAGGCTTCGACGCCGCTTCGTTCTACCATCG
ACACCACCACGCTGGCACCCAGTTGATCGGCGCGAGATTTAATCGCCGCGACAATTTGCGACGGCGCGTG
CAGGGCCAGACTGGAGGTGGCAACGCCAATCAGCAACGACTGTTTGCCCGCCAGTTGTTGTGCCACGCGG
TTGGGAATGTAATTCAGCTCCGCCATCGCCGCTTCCACTTTTTCCCGCGTTTTCGCAGAAACGTGGCTGG
CCTGGTTCACCACGCGGGAAACGGTCTGATAAGAGACACCGGCATACTCTGCGACATCGTATAACGTTAC
TGGTTTCACATTCACCACCCTGAATTGACTCTCTTCCGGGCGCTATCATGCCATACCGCGAAAGGTTTTG
CGCCATTCGATGGTGTCCGGGATCTCGACGCTCTCCCTTATGCGACTCCTGCATTAGGAAGCAGCCCAGT
AGTAGGTTGAGGCCGTTGAGCACCGCCGCCGCAAGGAATGGTGCATGCAAGGAGATGGCGCCCAACAGTC
CCCCGGCCACGGGGCCTGCCACCATACCCACGCCGAAACAAGCGCTCATGAGCCCGAAGTGGCGAGCCCG
ATCTTCCCCATCGGTGATGTCGGCGATATAGGCGCCAGCAACCGCACCTGTGGCGCCGGTGATGCCGGCC
ACGATGCGTCCGGCGTAGAGGATCGAGATCTCGATCCCGCGAAATTAATACGACTCACTATAGGGGAATT
GTGAGCGGATAACAATTCCCCTCTAGAAATAATTTTGTTTAACTTTAAGAAGGAGATATACCATGGGCAG
CAGCCATCATCATCATCATCACAGCAGCGGCCTGGTGCCGCGCGGCAGCCATATGGGTGAAAGCCTGTTT
AAAGGTCCGCGTGATTATAACCCGATTAGCAGCACCATTTGTCATCTGACCAATGAAAGTGATGGTCATA
CCACCAGTCTGTATGGTATTGGTTTTGGTCCGTTTATCATCACCAACAAACACCTGTTTCGTCGTAATAA
TGGCACCCTGCTGGTTCAGAGCCTGCATGGTGTTTTTAAAGTGAAAAATACCACCACCCTGCAGCAGCAT
CTGATTGATGGTCGTGATATGATTATTATCCGCATGCCGAAAGATTTTCCGCCTTTTCCGCAGAAACTGA
AATTTCGTGAACCGCAGCGTGAAGAACGTATTTGTCTGGTTACCACCAATTTTCAGACCAAAAGCATGAG
CAGCATGGTTAGCGATACCAGCTGTACCTTTCCGAGCAGTGATGGCATTTTTTGGAAACATTGGATTCAG
ACCAAAGATGGTCAGTGTGGTAGTCCGCTGGTTAGCACCCGTGATGGTTTTATTGTTGGTATTCATAGCG
CCAGCAATTTCACCAACACCAACAACTATTTTACCAGCGTGCCGAAAAACTTTATGGAACTGCTGACCAA
TCAAGAGGCACAGCAGTGGGTTAGCGGTTGGCGTCTGAATGCAGATAGCGTTCTGTGGGGTGGTCATAAA
GTGTTTATGGTTAAACCGGAAGAACCGTTTCAGCCGGTTAAAGAAGCAACCCAGCTGATGAATGGCGCCG
GCGGCCGTCGCCGCGGTCGTCGTCGCGGTCGTCGCCGCTAAGGATCCGGCTGCTAACAAAGCCCGAAAGG
AAGCTGAGTTGGCTGCTGCCACCGCTGAGCAATAACTAGCATAACCCCTTGGGGCCTCTAAACGGGTCTT
GAGGGGTTTTTTGCTGAAAGGAGGAACTATATCCGGATATCCCGCAAGAGGCCCGGCAGTACCGGCATAA
CCAAGCCTATGCCTACAGCATCCAGGGTGACGGTGCCGAGGATGACGATGAGCGCATTGTTAGATTTCAT
ACACGGTGCCTGACTGCGTTAGCAATTTAACTGTGATAAACTACCGCATTAAAGCTTATCGATGATAAGC
TGTCAAACATGAGAA
